Addgene plasmid #237088: TUBEs-LgBiT Fusion Vector
Purpose: Express TUBEs-LgBiT Fusion Protein in Mammalian Cells under a CMV promoter
Depositing lab: Promega Corporation.
Backbone
  Vector backbone: pBiT1.3-C [CMV/LgBiT/Hyg] Vector
  Vector type: Mammalian Expression
  Selectable markers: Hygromycin
Growth in bacteria
  Bacterial resistance: Kanamycin, 50 μg/mL
  Growth temperature: 37°C
  Growth strain: DH5alpha
  Copy number: High Copy
Gene/Insert
  Gene/Insert name: TUBEs
  Species: H. sapiens (human)
  Mutation: None
  Entrez Gene: TUBE1 (a.k.a. TUBE, FLJ22589, FLJ44203, dJ142L7.2)
  Promoter: CMV
  Tag / fusion protein: LgBiT (C terminal on backbone)
  Cloning method: Other
Terms and licenses: Academic/Nonprofit Terms; Industry Terms
How to cite: TUBEs-LgBiT Fusion Vector was a gift from Promega Corporation (Addgene plasmid # 237088 ; http://n2t.net/addgene:237088 ; RRID:Addgene_237088)
