[The description below was written by a language model from this plasmid's Addgene catalogue record and pLannotate feature annotations shown in this document.]
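Description:
TUBEs-LgBiT Fusion Vector is a mammalian expression plasmid built on the pBiT1.3-C [CMV/LgBiT/Hyg] backbone, designed to produce a TUBEs protein fused at its C terminus to LgBiT, the large subunit of the split NanoLuc (NanoBiT) luciferase. It is propagated in E. coli as a high-copy plasmid through a ColE1/pUC-type origin and selected with kanamycin, conferred by a neo/nptII gene preceded by the bacterial EM7 promoter. For selection in mammalian cells, a hygromycin phosphotransferase (hph) gene is driven by the SV40 enhancer/early promoter and ends at a synthetic poly(A) signal.

The annotated 5,345-nt sequence places the fusion reading frame on the minus strand. A partial NanoLuc match corresponds to LgBiT, followed by an SV40 late-region fragment and the SV40 polyadenylation signal. Upstream of LgBiT, the only annotated coding match in the insert region is a fragment of human RAD23A, a protein that contains ubiquitin-associated domains. This fits an insert made of tandem ubiquitin-binding entities, the usual meaning of "TUBEs". It does not fit the epsilon-tubulin gene TUBE1 that the catalogue lists as the linked Entrez entry, so that gene link should be treated with caution. The rest of the insert is not annotated. The catalogue gives CMV as the promoter. The table shows a minimal CMV fragment and an SP6 promoter just upstream of the insert, adjacent to a CMV enhancer and promoter annotated on the opposite strand facing the EM7-neo cassette, so the exact promoter layout is not fully resolved by the annotation.

The record states only that the purpose is expression of the fusion protein in mammalian cells. LgBiT fusions are generally paired with a SmBiT- or HiBiT-tagged partner, so that proximity reconstitutes luminescence.
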