Features (pLannotate 1.2.2; 14 found; start..end, strand, type, name):
     17..98      -  polyA_signal   SV40 poly(A) signal: SV40 polyadenylation signal
    121..204     -  CDS            large T antigen (fragment): large T antigen from SV40 (simian virus 40)
    281..754     -  CDS            Nluc (fragment): NanoLuc® luciferase human codon-optimized
   1223..1357    -  CDS            RAD23A (fragment): RD23A_HUMAN - Experimental evidence at protein level: Swiss-Prot protein existence level 1. (Microbial infection) Involved in Vpr-dependent replication of HIV-1 in non-proliferating cells and primary macrophages. Required for the association of HIV-1 Vpr with the host proteasome. From Homo sapiens (Human).
   1399..1417    -  promoter       SP6 promoter: promoter for bacteriophage SP6 RNA polymerase
   1443..1465    -  promoter       minimal CMV promoter (fragment): human cytomegalovirus (CMV) immediate early promoter
   1475..1840    +  enhancer       CMV enhancer: human cytomegalovirus immediate early enhancer
   1842..2029    +  promoter       CMV promoter (fragment): human cytomegalovirus (CMV) immediate early promoter
   2048..2095    +  promoter       EM7 promoter: synthetic bacterial promoter&nbsp
   2127..2918    +  CDS            neo: KKA2_KLEPN - Also known as kan, nptII. Experimental evidence at protein level: Swiss-Prot protein existence level 1. Resistance to kanamycin, neomycin, paromomycin, ribostamycin, butirosin and gentamicin B. From Klebsiella pneumoniae.
   3079..3667    -  rep_origin     ori: high-copy-number ColE1/pMB1/pBR322/pUC origin of replication
   3793..3841    -  polyA_signal   poly(A) signal: synthetic polyadenylation signal
   3880..4902    -  CDS            hph: KHYB_ECOLX - Experimental evidence at protein level: Swiss-Prot protein existence level 1. The aminoglycoside phosphotransferases achieve inactivation of their antibiotic substrates by phosphorylation. Only phosphorylates hygromycin and closely related compounds such as demethyl analogs and destomycin. From Escherichia coli.
   4933..5290    -  promoter       SV40 promoter: SV40 enhancer and early promoter
>Addgene plasmid #237088 | TUBEs-LgBiT Fusion Vector | addgene full sequence | sequence record 473317 | Addgene NGS Result
AAGACGCGTGACGTCGGCAGTGAAAAAAATGCTTTATTTGTGAAATTTGTGATGCTATTGCTTTATTTGT
AACCATTATAAGCTGCAATAAACAAGTTAACAACAACAATTGCATTCATTTTATGTTTCAGGTTCAGGGG
GAGGTGTGGGAGGTTTTTTAAAGCAAGTAAAACCTCTACAAATGTGGTATGGCTGATTATGATCCGCGGC
CGCAATACGTCGACGTTATCAGCTGACTTCGTACGAGAGCCTAGGTGTTTCTAGAGTCGCGGCCTTAGCT
GTTGATGGTTACTCGGAACAGCATGGAGCCGTCGGGGGTGATCAGGCGCTCGTCGATAATTTTGTTGCCG
TTCCACAGGGTCCCTGTTACAGTGATCTTTTTGCCGTCGAACACGGCGATGCCTTCATACGGCCGTCCGA
AATAGTTCAGCATGTTCGGCGTAACCCCGTCGATTACCAGTGTGCCATAGGGCAGGATCACCTTAAAGTG
ATGATCATCCACAGGGTACACCACCTTAAACACCTCTTCGATCTGGGCCATTTGGTCGGCGCTCAGACCT
TCATACGGGATGATGACATGGATGTCGATCTTCAGGGCATTTTCACCGCTCCGGACAATCCTTTGGATCG
GAGTTACGGACACGGCGAGATTCTGCAGCAAACTGGACACACCTCCCTGTTCAAGGACTTGGTCCAGGTT
GTAGGCGGCTGTCTGTTCCCAGTCCCCAACGAAATCTTCGAGTGTGAAGACCATGCCAGAACCTCCTCCC
CCGGATCCTCCTCCGCCGGACCCTCCACCACCGCCTGTCAGCAAATACTCGACAGCTCGATGAGGATTGT
TATAGGAGGCCCGCAGGGCAGCTACAACGCGCTCGCGTTCGTAACCCATTGACATTATCTCAGTAAGCAT
AGTCTCGTATTCGGATCCGCTGCCACTTCCGCTCCCACCGGTCAGCAGGTATTCAACCGCCCTATGCGGA
TTATTATATGAGGCTCGCAGCGCAGCGACCACTCTCTCCCTCTCGTATCCCATACTCATAATCTCGGTGA
GCATCGTCTCATATTCACTGCCGCTACCTGATCCACTACCACCCGTCAGCAGATACTCAACAGCTCTATG
GGGGTTATTATAGGAAGCTCGGAGCGCTGCGACAACTCGTTCCCGTTCATAGCCCATGGACATAATCTCT
GTCAGCATGGTCTCATACTCTGAACCTGACCCGCTTCCACTCCCTCCTGTCAGAAGATATTCCACCGCTC
GGTGAGGATTGTTGTAGCTCGCGCGCAGAGCCGCCACAACGCGCTCCCGTTCATATCCCATTGACATTAT
TTCCGTGAGCATGGTTTCATATTCGGACATGGCGATCGCTAGCTGCAAAAAGAACAAGTAGCTTGTATTC
TATAGTGTCACCTAAATGGGCGATCTGACGGTTCACTAAACCAGCTCTGCTTATATAGGCCTCCCTGGCG
CGCCACTAGTTATTAATAGTAATCAATTACGGGGTCATTAGTTCATAGCCCATATATGGAGTTCCGCGTT
ACATAACTTACGGTAAATGGCCCGCCTGGCTGACCGCCCAACGACCCCCGCCCATTGACGTCAATAATGA
CGTATGTTCCCATAGTAACGCCAATAGGGACTTTCCATTGACGTCAATGGGTGGAGTATTTACGGTAAAC
TGCCCACTTGGCAGTACATCAAGTGTATCATATGCCAAGTCCGCCCCCTATTGACGTCAATGACGGTAAA
TGGCCCGCCTGGCATTATGCCCAGTACATGACCTTACGGGACTTTCCTACTTGGCAGTACATCTACGTAT
TAGTCATCGCTATTACCATGGTGATGCGGTTTTGGCAGTACACCAATGGGCGTGGATAGCGGTTTGACTC
ACGGGGATTTCCAAGTCTCCACCCCATTGACGTCAATGGGAGTTTGTTTTGGCACCAAAATCAACGGGAC
TTTCCAAAATGTCGTAATAACCCCGCCCCGTTGACGCAAATGGGCGGTAGGCGTGTACGGTGGGAGGTCA
AATCGAATTCTAATACTGTTGACAATTAATCATCGGCATAGTATATCGGCATAGTATAATACGACAAGGT
GAGGAACTAAACCCAGGAGGCAGATCATGATTGAACAAGATGGATTGCACGCAGGTTCTCCGGCCGCTTG
GGTGGAGAGGCTATTCGGCTATGACTGGGCACAACAGACAATCGGCTGCTCTGATGCCGCCGTGTTCCGG
CTGTCAGCGCAGGGGCGCCCGGTTCTTTTTGTCAAGACCGACCTGTCCGGTGCCCTGAATGAACTGCAGG
ACGAGGCAGCGCGGCTATCGTGGCTGGCCACGACGGGCGTTCCTTGCGCAGCTGTGCTCGACGTTGTCAC
TGAAGCGGGAAGGGACTGGCTGCTATTGGGCGAAGTGCCGGGGCAGGATCTCCTGTCATCTCACCTTGCT
CCTGCCGAGAAAGTATCCATCATGGCTGATGCAATGCGGCGGCTGCATACGCTTGATCCGGCTACCTGCC
CATTCGACCACCAAGCGAAACATCGCATCGAGCGAGCACGTACTCGGATGGAAGCCGGTCTTGTCGATCA
GGATGATCTGGACGAAGAGCATCAGGGGCTCGCGCCAGCCGAACTGTTCGCCAGGCTCAAGGCGCGCATG
CCCGACGGCGAGGATCTCGTCGTGACCCATGGCGATGCCTGCTTGCCGAATATCATGGTGGAAAATGGCC
GCTTTTCTGGATTCATCGACTGTGGCCGGCTGGGTGTGGCGGACCGCTATCAGGACATAGCGTTGGCTAC
CCGTGATATTGCTGAAGAGCTTGGCGGCGAATGGGCTGACCGCTTCCTCGTGCTTTACGGTATCGCCGCT
CCCGATTCGCAGCGCATCGCCTTCTATCGCCTTCTTGACGAGTTCTTCTGATTCGAAATGACCGACCAAG
CGACGCCCAACCGGTATCAGCTCACTCAAAGGCGGTAATACGGTTATCCACAGAATCAGGGGATAACGCA
GGAAAGAACATGTGAGCAAAAGGCCAGCAAAAGGCCAGGAACCGTAAAAAGGCCGCGTTGCTGGCGTTTT
TCCATAGGCTCCGCCCCCCTGACGAGCATCACAAAAATCGACGCTCAAGTCAGAGGTGGCGAAACCCGAC
AGGACTATAAAGATACCAGGCGTTTCCCCCTGGAAGCTCCCTCGTGCGCTCTCCTGTTCCGACCCTGCCG
CTTACCGGATACCTGTCCGCCTTTCTCCCTTCGGGAAGCGTGGCGCTTTCTCATAGCTCACGCTGTAGGT
ATCTCAGTTCGGTGTAGGTCGTTCGCTCCAAGCTGGGCTGTGTGCACGAACCCCCCGTTCAGCCCGACCG
CTGCGCCTTATCCGGTAACTATCGTCTTGAGTCCAACCCGGTAAGACACGACTTATCGCCACTGGCAGCA
GCCACTGGTAACAGGATTAGCAGAGCGAGGTATGTAGGCGGTGCTACAGAGTTCTTGAAGTGGTGGCCTA
ACTACGGCTACACTAGAAGGACAGTATTTGGTATCTGCGCTCTGCTGAAGCCAGTTACCTTCGGAAAAAG
AGTTGGTAGCTCTTGATCCGGCAAACAAACCACCGCTGGTAGCGGTGGTTTTTTTGTTTGCAAGCAGCAG
ATTACGCGCAGAAAAAAAGGATTTCAAGAAGATCCTTTGATCTTTTCTACGGGGTCTGACGCTCAGTGGA
ACGAAAACTCACGTTAAGGGATTTTGGTCATGAGATTATCAAAAAGGATCTTCACCTAGATCCTTTTATA
GTCCGGAATCGTCACACAAAAAACCAACACACAGATGTAATGAAAATAAAGATATTTTATTGCGGCCATC
GTGATGGCTAGAGTCTAAACTCGACCTACCTCCTTAGCGCGCGGTCGTGTACTGGGCCGGCGGTTGCCGC
TGTCGGCCAGCACCTCGACGCAGCCGTCGGTCCATACGGCTGCGCTCCGGCGAGCGATTTGTGTGCGACC
GACGGTGCCGGCCCCGCTGCGGACGATGGCATCGCAGCGGCCTTGAGCCCAGGCAGCATCGTCGAAGTTG
CCGTCCACGAGGCTCTGGTAGAGCTGATCCAGGCCGATGCGCAGCATGTAGGCTCGCAGACGAGGGCTGC
CGGCCAGCTCGGGATGCCGGCGCTCGAAGTAGCGAGTCTGCTGCTCCATGCAAGCCAGCCAGGGCCGCCA
GAAGAAGATGTTGGCCACCTCGTACTGACTGTCCCCGAACATAGCTTCGGACCAGTCGATTACGGCGGTG
ATGCGGCCGTTGTCGGTCAGGACGTTGTTGCTGCCGAAGTCGGCATGGACGAGGTGGCGCACCTCGGGAC
AGTCTTCGGCCCACAGCATCAGTTCGTCCAGGGCTTGAGCTACGCTGGCGGACACGGTGTCGTCCATCAC
GGTCTGCCAGTGGTAGACATGGGGATCAGCAATGGCGCAAATGAAATCCCGCCAGGTTGTGTACTGGCCG
ATGCCTTGGGGCCCGAATGGGCCGAAGCCGCTGGTTTGACTGAGGTCGGCGGCGGCAATAGCATCCATAG
CTTCGGCGACAGGCTGTAACACAGCAGGCAGCTCTGTTTCGGGGAGGTCTTGGAGAGTAACGCCTTGGGC
GCGTCTACTGATGCAGTATGTCAGGCTCTCGCTGAACTCGCCGATGTCCAACACTTCGGGGATGGGTAGT
GCAGCGCTGGCGAAGTGGCGGTACACGTAGCGGTCTTTGTAGAAGCCATCAGCGCAGCTATTCACCCGCA
GTACATAGCCGCGTCCGCCGACATCGAAGCTGAAGGCTCGGCTCTCTTCGCCCTCCGACAACTGCATCAG
GTCGCTCACACTGTCGAACTTCTCGATGAGAAATTTTTCAACGCTGGTAGCGGTGAGTTCGGGCTTCTTC
ATGGTGGCGCTAGTGTCAGAAGAATCGAGCTTTTTGCAAAAGCCTAGGCCTCCAAAAAAGCCTCCTCACT
ACTTCTGGAATAGCTCAGAGGCCGAGGCGGCCTCGGCCTCTGCATAAATAAAAAAAATTAGTCAGCCATG
GGGCGGAGAATGGGCGGAACTGGGCGGAGTTAGGGGCGGGATGGGCGGAGTTAGGGGCGGGACTATGGTT
GCTGACTAATTGAGATGCATGCTTTGCATACTTCTGCCTGCTGGGGAGCCTGGGGACTTTCCACACCTGG
TTGCTGACTAATTGAGATGCATGCTTTGCATACTTCTGCCTGCTGGGGAGCCTGGGGACTTTCCACACCC
TAACTGACACACATTCCACAGCTGGTTCTTTCCGCCTCAGAAGGTACCTAACCAAGTTCCTCTTTCAGAG
GTTATTTCAGGCCATGGTGCTGCGC
